>Addgene plasmid #230405 | AiP15127 - pAAV-AiE0526h_3xC2-minBG-iCre(R297T)-BGHpA (Alias: CN5127) | addgene full sequence | sequence record 461933 | Addgene NGS Result
CCTGCAGGCAGCTGCGCGCTCGCTCGCTCACTGAGGCCGCCCGGGCGTCGGGCGACCTTTGGTCGCCCGG
CCTCAGTGAGCGAGCGAGCGCGCAGAGAGGGAGTGGCCAACTCCATCACTAGGGGTTCCTGCGGCCGCAC
GCGTACTAAGATGTTTATGGCAATCGCCCTGCAAGTGTCTATTTAATTCCTGAAAATGTCATTTACTGGT
GTGTTTCTGTAAAAATCATTTCTGAAAAGTTTTGTCAGCTTGGCTTAGCAGCTGGGGGAAAAAAGCAGCA
AAATGAGTCCCCTCAATCAAGCCTGTGATTTTTTATTTTTTCAGACTCATGAATCCTCCTGAGAATTAGG
CTTATGACAAGCACCCACCCCCTCCACCTACTCCCTGGTTTAAACCAGGTGCCTGCTGACACGAAGGAAG
ATTCCGGGGCATTTTGACTAAGATGTTTATGGCAATCGCCCTGCAAGTGTCTATTTAATTCCTGAAAATG
TCATTTACTGGTGTGTTTCTGTAAAAATCATTTCTGAAAAGTTTTGTCAGCTTGGCTTAGCAGCTGGGGG
AAAAAAGCAGCAAAATGAGTCCCCTCAATCAAGCCTGTGATTTTTTATTTTTTCAGACTCATGAATCCTC
CTGAGAATTAGGCTTATGACAAGCACCCACCCCCTCCACCTACTCCCTGGTTTAAACCAGGTGCCTGCTG
ACACGAAGGAAGATTCCGGGGCATTTTGACTAAGATGTTTATGGCAATCGCCCTGCAAGTGTCTATTTAA
TTCCTGAAAATGTCATTTACTGGTGTGTTTCTGTAAAAATCATTTCTGAAAAGTTTTGTCAGCTTGGCTT
AGCAGCTGGGGGAAAAAAGCAGCAAAATGAGTCCCCTCAATCAAGCCTGTGATTTTTTATTTTTTCAGAC
TCATGAATCCTCCTGAGAATTAGGCTTATGACAAGCACCCACCCCCTCCACCTACTCCCTGGTTTAAACC
AGGTGCCTGCTGACACGAAGGAAGATTCCGGGGCATTTTGGAGCTCGGGCTGGGCATAAAAGTCAGGGCA
GAGCCATCTATTGCTTACATTTGCTTCTGGGATCCAGATCTTTCGAAGCTAGCCACCATGGTGCCCAAGA
AGAAGAGGAAAGTCTCCAACCTGCTGACTGTGCACCAAAACCTGCCTGCCCTCCCTGTGGATGCCACCTC
TGATGAAGTCAGGAAGAACCTGATGGACATGTTCAGGGACAGGCAGGCCTTCTCTGAACACACCTGGAAG
ATGCTCCTGTCTGTGTGCAGATCCTGGGCTGCCTGGTGCAAGCTGAACAACAGGAAATGGTTCCCTGCTG
AACCTGAGGATGTGAGGGACTACCTCCTGTACCTGCAAGCCAGAGGCCTGGCTGTGAAGACCATCCAACA
GCACCTGGGCCAGCTCAACATGCTGCACAGGAGATCTGGCCTGCCTCGCCCTTCTGACTCCAATGCTGTG
TCCCTGGTGATGAGGAGAATCAGAAAGGAGAATGTGGATGCTGGGGAGAGAGCCAAGCAGGCCCTGGCCT
TTGAACGCACTGACTTTGACCAAGTCAGATCCCTGATGGAGAACTCTGACAGATGCCAGGACATCAGGAA
CCTGGCCTTCCTGGGCATTGCCTACAACACCCTGCTGCGCATTGCCGAAATTGCCAGAATCAGAGTGAAG
GACATCTCCCGCACCGATGGTGGGAGAATGCTGATCCACATTGGCAGGACCAAGACCCTGGTGTCCACAG
CTGGTGTGGAGAAGGCCCTGTCCCTGGGGGTTACCAAGCTGGTGGAGAGATGGATCTCTGTGTCTGGTGT
GGCTGATGACCCCAACAACTACCTGTTCTGCCGGGTCAGAAAGAATGGTGTGGCTGCCCCTTCTGCCACC
TCCCAACTGTCCACCCGGGCCCTGGAAGGGATCTTTGAGGCCACCCACCGCCTGATCTATGGTGCCAAGG
ATGACTCTGGGCAGAGATACCTGGCCTGGTCTGGCCACTCTGCCAGAGTGGGTGCTGCCACCGACATGGC
CAGGGCTGGTGTGTCCATCCCTGAAATCATGCAGGCTGGTGGCTGGACCAATGTGAACATTGTGATGAAC
TACATCAGAAACCTGGACTCTGAGACTGGGGCCATGGTGAGGCTGCTCGAAGATGGGGACTGAGGCGCGC
CGAATTCAAGCTTCTCGAGAGATCTTCGACTGTGCCTTCTAGTTGCCAGCCATCTGTTGTTTGCCCCTCC
CCCGTGCCTTCCTTGACCCTGGAAGGTGCCACTCCCACTGTCCTTTCCTAATAAAATGAGGAAATTGCAT
CGCATTGTCTGAGTAGGTGTCATTCTATTCTGGGGGGTGGGGTGGGGCAGGACAGCAAGGGGGAGGATTG
GGAAGACAATAGCAGGCATGAGATCTCACGTGCGGACCGAGCGGCCGCAGGAACCCCTAGTGATGGAGTT
GGCCACTCCCTCTCTGCGCGCTCGCTCGCTCACTGAGGCCGGGCGACCAAAGGTCGCCCGACGCCCGGGC
TTTGCCCGGGCGGCCTCAGTGAGCGAGCGAGCGCGCAGCTGCCTGCAGGGGCGCCTGATGCGGTATTTTC
TCCTTACGCATCTGTGCGGTATTTCACACCGCATA
[95 nt withheld, positions 2626-2720]
T
[46 nt withheld, positions 2722-2767]
C
[141 nt withheld, positions 2769-2909]
CCTTTGACGTTGGAGTCCACGTTCTTT
[37 nt withheld, positions 2937-2973]
ACTCTATCTCGGGCTATTCTTTTGATTTATAAGGGATTTTGCCGATTTCGGTCTATTGGTTAAAAAATGA
GCTGATTTAACAAAAATTTAACGCGAATTTTAACAAAATATTAACGTTTACAATTTTATGGTGCACTCTC
AGTACAATCTGCTCTGATGCCGCATAGTTAAGCCAGCCCCGACACCCGCCAACACCCGCTGACGCGCCCT
GACGGGCTTGTCTGCTCCCGGCATCCGCTTACAGACAAGCTGTGACCGTCTCCGGGAGCTGCATGTGTCA
GAGGTTTTCACCGTCATCACCGAAACGCGCGAGACGAAAGGGCCTCGTGATACGCCTATTTTTATAGGTT
AATGTCATGATAATAATGGTTTCTTAGACGTCAGGTGGCACTTTTCGGGGAAATGTGCGCGGAACCCCTA
TTTGTTTATTTTTCTAAATACATTCAAATATGTATCCGCTCATGAGACAATAACCCTGATAAATGCTTCA
ATAATATTGAAAAAGGAAGAGTATGAGTATTCAACATTTCCGTGTCGCCCTTATTCCCTTTTTTGCGGCA
TTTTGCCTTCCTGTTTTTGCTCACCCAGAAACGCTGGTGAAAGTAAAAGATGCTGAAGATCAGTTGGGTG
CACGAGTGGGTTACATCGAACTGGATCTCAACAGCGGTAAGATCCTTGAGAGTTTTCGCCCCGAAGAACG
TTTTCCAATGATGAGCACTTTTAAAGTTCTGCTATGTGGCGCGGTATTATCCCGTATTGACGCCGGGCAA
GAGCAACTCGGTCGCCGCATACACTATTCTCAGAATGACTTGGTTGAGTACTCACCAGTCACAGAAAAGC
ATCTTACGGATGGCATGACAGTAAGAGAATTATGCAGTGCTGCCATAACCATGAGTGATAACACTGCGGC
CAACTTACTTCTGACAACGATCGGAGGACCGAAGGAGCTAACCGCTTTTTTGCACAACATGGGGGATCAT
GTAACTCGCCTTGATCGTTGGGAACCGGAGCTGAATGAAGCCATACCAAACGACGAGCGTGACACCACGA
TGCCTGTAGCAATGGCAACAACGTTGCGCAAACTATTAACTGGCGAACTACTTACTCTAGCTTCCCGGCA
ACAATTAATAGACTGGATGGAGGCGGATAAAGTTGCAGGACCACTTCTGCGCTCGGCCCTTCCGGCTGGC
TGGTTTATTGCTGATAAATCTGGAGCCGGTGAGCGTGGGTCTCGCGGTATCATTGCAGCACTGGGGCCAG
ATGGTAAGCCCTCCCGTATCGTAGTTATCTACACGACGGGGAGTCAGGCAACTATGGATGAACGAAATAG
ACAGATCGCTGAGATAGGTGCCTCACTGATTAAGCATTGGTAACTGTCAGACCAAGTTTACTCATATATA
CTTTAGATTGATTTAAAACTTCATTTTTAATTTAAAAGGATCTAGGTGAAGATCCTTTTTGATAATCTCA
TGACCAAAATCCCTTAACGTGAGTTTTCGTTCCACTGAGCGTCAGACCCCGTAGAAAAGATCAAAGGATC
TTCTTGAGATCCTTTTTTTCTGCGCGTAATCTGCTGCTTGCAAACAAAAAAACCACCGCTACCAGCGGTG
GTTTGTTTGCCGGATCAAGAGCTACCAACTCTTTTTCCGAAGGTAACTGGCTTCAGCAGAGCGCAGATAC
CAAATACTGTTCTTCTAGTGTAGCCGTAGTTAGGCCACCACTTCAAGAACTCTGTAGCACCGCCTACATA
CCTCGCTCTGCTAATCCTGTTACCAGTGGCTGCTGCCAGTGGCGATAAGTCGTGTCTTACCGGGTTGGAC
TCAAGACGATAGTTACCGGATAAGGCGCAGCGGTCGGGCTGAACGGGGGGTTCGTGCACACAGCCCAGCT
TGGAGCGAACGACCTACACCGAACTGAGATACCTACAGCGTGAGCTATGAGAAAGCGCCACGCTTCCCGA
AGGGAGAAAGGCGGACAGGTATCCGGTAAGCGGCAGGGTCGGAACAGGAGAGCGCACGAGGGAGCTTCCA
GGGGGAAACGCCTGGTATCTTTATAGTCCTGTCGGGTTTCGCCACCTCTGACTTGAGCGTCGATTTTTGT
GATGCTCGTCAGGGGGGCGGAGCCTATGGAAAAACGCCAGCAACGCGGCCTTTTTACGGTTCCTGGCCTT
TTGCTGGCCTTTTGCTCACATGT
Features (pLannotate 1.2.2; 12 found; start..end, strand, type, name):
     12..39      +  repeat_region  AAV2 ITR (fragment): inverted terminal repeat of adeno-associated virus serotype 2 inverted
     68..95      +  repeat_region  AAV2 ITR (fragment): inverted terminal repeat of adeno-associated virus serotype 2 inverted
   1135..2160    +  CDS            cre: RECR_BPP1 - Experimental evidence at protein level: Swiss-Prot protein existence level 1. Catalyzes site-specific recombination between two 34-base- pair LOXP sites. Its role is to maintain the phage genome as a monomeric unit-copy plasmid in the lysogenic state. From Escherichia phage P1 (Bacteriophage P1).
   2200..2311    +  polyA_signal   bGH poly(A) signal: bovine growth hormone polyadenylation signal
   2429..2569    +  repeat_region  AAV2 ITR: inverted terminal repeat of adeno-associated virus serotype 2 inverted
   2574..2625    -  misc_feature   bom (fragment): basis of mobility region from pBR322
   2644..3099    +  rep_origin     f1 ori (sequence partly withheld): f1 bacteriophage origin of replication; arrow indicates direction of (+) strand synthesis
   3100..3149    -  misc_feature   bom (fragment): basis of mobility region from pBR322
   3251..3286    -  CDS            rop (fragment): Rop protein, which maintains plasmids at low copy number; rop
   3381..3485    +  promoter       AmpR promoter: bla
   3486..4346    +  CDS            AmpR: β-lactamase; bla; confers resistance to ampicillin, carbenicillin, and related antibiotics
   4517..5105    +  rep_origin     ori: high-copy-number ColE1/pMB1/pBR322/pUC origin of replication
