[The description below was written by a language model from this plasmid's Addgene catalogue record and pLannotate feature annotations shown in this document.]
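Description:
AiP15127 - pAAV-AiE0526h_3xC2-minBG-iCre(R297T)-BGHpA (alias CN5127) is an AAV transfer plasmid built on a pAAV2 backbone and used to package a recombinant adeno-associated virus genome that delivers Cre recombinase to defined brain cell populations. In bacteria it is maintained as a high-copy plasmid through a ColE1/pUC-type origin and selected with ampicillin via the β-lactamase gene and its own promoter. An f1 phage origin and small remnants of pBR322 bom and rop sequences are also present in the backbone. The annotated 5,166 nt sequence shows one complete AAV2 inverted terminal repeat downstream of the cassette. Only short ITR fragments are detected at the upstream end, which may reflect how this repeat-rich region was sequenced or annotated.

Between the ITRs, the expression cassette begins with AiE0526h_3xC2. The record describes this as an enhancer sequence designed to drive AAV-mediated transgene expression in specific brain cell populations, and the name suggests a triplicated core element, though the record does not state this or name the target cell type. The enhancer sits upstream of minBG, a minimal promoter (by name, minimal beta-globin) that has little activity on its own, so transcription depends on the enhancer. Neither the enhancer nor the promoter was picked up by the automated feature table, but the unannotated stretch ahead of the coding sequence is consistent with them. The payload is iCre(R297T), a synthetic Cre variant carrying an R297T substitution, followed by the bovine growth hormone polyadenylation signal. Cre catalyses recombination between loxP sites, so the resulting virus would typically be paired with floxed or Cre-dependent reporter alleles or vectors to give enhancer-restricted genetic access to cortical cell types.
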