Addgene plasmid #230405: AiP15127 - pAAV-AiE0526h_3xC2-minBG-iCre(R297T)-BGHpA (Alias: CN5127)
Purpose: AiE0526h_3xC2 is an enhancer sequence, designed to drive AAV-mediated transgene expression in specific populations of brain cells
Depositing lab: Allen Institute for Brain Science & Jonathan Ting. Depositing organization: Allen Institute. Publication: A suite of enhancer AAVs and transgenic mouse lines for genetic access to cortical cell types. Ben-Simon Y, Hooper M, Narayan S, Daigle TL, Dwivedi D, Way SW, Oster A, Stafford DA, Mich JK, Taormina MJ, Martinez RA, Opitz-Araya X, Roth JR, Alexander JR, Allen S, Amster A, Arbuckle J, Ayala A, Baker PM, Bakken TE, Barcelli T, Barta S, Bendrick J, Bertagnolli D, Bielstein C, Bishwakarma P, Bowlus J, Boyer G, Brouner K, Casian B, Casper T, Chakka AB, Chakrabarty R, Chance RK, Chavan S, Clark M, Colbert K, Collman F, Daniel S, Departee M, DiValentin P, Donadio N, Dotson N, Egdorf T, Fliss T, Gabitto M, Garcia J, Gary A, Gasperini M, Gloe J, Goldy J, Gore BB, Graybuck L, Greisman N, Haeseleer F, Halterman C, Haradon Z, Hastings SD, Helback O, Ho W, Hockemeyer D, Huang C, Huff S, Hunker A, Johansen N, Jones D, Juneau Z, Kalmbach B, Kannan M, Khem S, Kussick E, Kutsal R, Larsen R, Lee C, Lee AY, Leibly M, Lenz GH, Li S, Liang E, Lusk N, Madigan Z, Malloy J, Malone J, McCue R, Melchor J, Mollenkopf T, Moosman S, Morin E, Newman D, Ng L, Ngo K, Omstead V, Otto S, Oyama A, Pena N, Pham T, Phillips E, Pom CA, Potekhina L, Ransford S, Ray PL, Rette D, Reynoldson C, Rimorin C, Rocha D, Ruiz A, Sanchez REA, Sawyer L, Sedeno-Cortes A, Sevigny JP, Shapovalova N, Shepard N, Shulga L, Sigler AR, Siverts L, Soliman S, Somasundaram S, Staats B, Stewart K, Szelenyi E, Tieu M, Trader C, Tran A, van Velthoven CTJ, Walker M, Wang Y, Weed N, Wirthlin M, Wood T, Wynalda B, Yao Z, Zhou T, Ariza J, Dee N, Reding M, Ronellenfitch K, Mufti S, Sunkin SM, Smith KA, Esposito L, Waters J, Thyagarajan B, Yao S, Lein ES, Zeng H, Levi BP, Ngai J, Ting JT, Tasic B. Cell. 2025 May 16:S0092-8674(25)00513-6. doi: 10.1016/j.cell.2025.05.002. PubMed 40403729.
Backbone
  Vector backbone: pAAV2
  Vector type: AAV
Growth in bacteria
  Bacterial resistance: Ampicillin, 100 μg/mL
  Growth temperature: 37°C
  Growth strain: NEB Stable
  Copy number: High Copy
Gene/Insert
  Gene/Insert name: iCre(R297T)
  Species: Synthetic
  Promoter: minBG
  Cloning method: Gibson Cloning
Terms and licenses: Academic/Nonprofit Terms; Industry Terms: Not Available to Industry
How to cite: AiP15127 - pAAV-AiE0526h_3xC2-minBG-iCre(R297T)-BGHpA (Alias: CN5127) was a gift from Allen Institute for Brain Science & Jonathan Ting (Addgene plasmid # 230405 ; http://n2t.net/addgene:230405 ; RRID:Addgene_230405)
